Addgene plasmid #128662: pDONR_P4-P1R_5'arm_apobb.1
Purpose: apobb.1 homology arm 5' gateway clone
Depositing lab: Steven Farber. Depositing organization: Carnegie Institution for Science. Publication: The LipoGlo reporter system for sensitive and specific monitoring of atherogenic lipoproteins. Thierer JH, Ekker SC, Farber SA. Nat Commun. 2019 Jul 31;10(1):3426. doi: 10.1038/s41467-019-11259-w. PubMed 31366908.
Backbone
  Vector backbone: pDONR P4-P1R
  Backbone manufacturer: Thermofisher
  Backbone size w/o insert (bp): 4777
  Total vector size (bp): 3183
  Modifications to backbone: BP recombination reaction with desired insert
  Vector type: multi-step gateway cloning
Growth in bacteria
  Bacterial resistance: Kanamycin, 50 μg/mL
  Growth temperature: 37°C
  Growth strain: DH5alpha
  Copy number: Unknown
Gene/Insert
  Gene/Insert name: Genomic sequence upstream of apobb.1 stop codon
  Species: D. rerio (zebrafish)
  Insert size (bp): 537
  GenBank ID: ENSDARG00000022767
  Entrez Gene: apobb.1 (a.k.a. apobb, apobl, cb235, hm:zeh1207, sb:cb235, si:ch211-219i10.1, wu:fb39c11, wu:fc51e12, zeh1207)
Terms and licenses: Academic/Nonprofit Terms; Industry Terms: Not Available to Industry
How to cite: pDONR_P4-P1R_5'arm_apobb.1 was a gift from Steven Farber (Addgene plasmid # 128662 ; http://n2t.net/addgene:128662 ; RRID:Addgene_128662)
