[The description below was written by a language model from this plasmid's Addgene catalogue record and pLannotate feature annotations shown in this document.]
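Description:
pDONR_P4-P1R_5'arm_apobb.1 is a Gateway entry clone made by BP recombination of a zebrafish genomic fragment into the pDONR P4-P1R donor vector, the backbone used for the 5' position in multi-fragment (multisite) Gateway assemblies. The finished plasmid is 3,183 bp, smaller than the empty 4,777 bp donor vector. This is expected, because the BP reaction swaps out the donor's larger counter-selection cassette for the short insert. It is propagated in E. coli from a high-copy ColE1/pUC-type origin and selected with kanamycin through the aph(3')-Ia KanR gene. The rrnB T1 and T2 terminators upstream of the cloning site shield the insert from read-through transcription. A T7 promoter sits just downstream of the recombination cassette. The short lacZα and lacI hits are annotated only as fragments and appear to be backbone remnants rather than functional genes.

The payload is a 537 bp stretch of Danio rerio genomic sequence lying immediately upstream of the apobb.1 stop codon, intended as the 5' homology arm. In the feature table it corresponds to the unannotated interval between an attL-type site (called by the software as an attL1 fragment overlapping an attB4 core, consistent with the attL4 site expected in this backbone) and attR1. These flanking sites allow an LR reaction to join the arm in a defined order and orientation with compatible middle and 3' entry clones in a destination vector.

The insert carries no promoter, tag or reporter of its own. The record describes it only as a homology-arm building block. The associated work concerns a reporter system for monitoring atherogenic lipoproteins, which suggests use in assembling a donor for in-frame integration at the end of the apobb.1 coding sequence, although the record does not detail the final donor design.
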