Features (pLannotate 1.2.2; 10 found; start..end, strand, type, name):
    133..160     -  terminator     rrnB T2 terminator: transcription terminator T2 from the E. coli rrnB gene
    292..335     +  terminator     rrnB T1 terminator: Escherichia coli rrnB; transcription terminator T1 from the E. coli rrnB gene
    382..418     -  CDS            lacZα (fragment): LacZα fragment of β-galactosidase; lacZ fragment
    457..542     +  protein_bind   attL1 (fragment): mutant version of attL; recombination site for the Gateway® LR reaction LR Clonase™
    533..553     +  protein_bind   attB4: mutant version of attB; core recombination site for the Gateway® BP reaction BP Clonase™
   1093..1217    +  protein_bind   attR1: mutant version of attR; recombination site for the Gateway® LR reaction LR Clonase™
   1290..1308    -  promoter       T7 promoter: promoter for bacteriophage T7 RNA polymerase
   1442..2251    +  CDS            KanR: aminoglycoside phosphotransferase; aph(3')-Ia; confers resistance to kanamycin in bacteria or G418 (Geneticin®) in eukaryotes
   2398..2986    +  rep_origin     ori: high-copy-number ColE1/pMB1/pBR322/pUC origin of replication
   3169..78      +  CDS            lacI (fragment) (across the origin): lac repressor; lacI; The lac repressor binds to the lac operator to inhibit transcription in E. coli. This inhibition can be relieved by adding lactose or isopropyl-β-D-thiogalactopyranoside (IPTG).
>Addgene plasmid #128662 | pDONR_P4-P1R_5'arm_apobb.1 | addgene full sequence | sequence record 251295 | Addgene NGS Result
ACCGCCTCTCCCCGCGCGTTGGCCGATTCATTAATGCAGCTGGCACGACAGGTTTCCCGACTGGAAAGCG
GGCAGTGAGCGCAACGCAATTAATACGCGTACCGCTAGCCAGGAAGAGTTTGTAGAAACGCAAAAAGGCC
ATCCGTCAGGATGGCCTTCTGCTTAGTTTGATGCCTGGCAGTTTATGGCGGGCGTCCTGCCCGCCACCCT
CCGGGCCGTTGCTTCACAACGTTCAAATCCGCTCCCGGCGGATTTGTCCTACTCAGGAGAGCGTTCACCG
ACAAACAACAGATAAAACGAAAGGCCCAGTCTTCCGACTGAGCCTTTCGTTTTATTTGATGCCTGGCAGT
TCCCTACTCTCGCGTTAACGCTAGCATGGATGTTTTCCCAGTCACGACGTTGTAAAACGACGGCCAGTCT
TAAGCTCGGGCCCGAGTTAACGCTACCATGGAGCTCCAAATAATGATTTTATTTTGACTGATAGTGACCT
GTTCGTTGCAACAAATTGATAAGCAATGCTTTTTTATAATGCCAACTTTGTATAGAAAAGTTGCGCTGCC
TGGAATGAATGAAGCTACACTGGCTGAAATTTGCAAGAAAATCCAATTAGTTGTTGTAGAAATGCTGAGG
AATTTTGGTAACAACTTGGAGGTATACTTCTCTCCCATCATGGATAACTTTAATACAATTCAATTGACAT
TTCCCAATGGAAAGGTCATGACAGTAGCTGAGTTCCAACAAAATGTGCAGAGTATCCTGAGAAGCAACCT
AGTTATGATAGCAGATGCAATGAAGCAAATCGAAAGTCCTGATGTAGTTCTTAAGAAACTTGGACAAACT
TTACAAGAGGTTGTTGAAAAAGGACAAGAGTTTGTGGACAAAATGAATTTAAGTTTATTAGAAGATATTG
CCGCGGCCATTAACACGTTCTACCTGGAGCTCATGAAGATCATAGAAGACATTAGTGAGGCAGTCATGTT
TGGTTTTTCAATCCCTGCAATTAAAATATATGAAATGTCTCAAAACATAGAGAAAGTGTTGAACGCAAAT
AATGGAATACATCAATTTGAGCTTCCTCTCCCATTTTTCCAGACAAGTTTGTACAAAAAAGTTGAACGAG
AAACGTAAAATGATATAAATATCAATATATTAAATTAGATTTTGCATAAAAAACAGACTACATAATACTG
TAAAACACAACATATGCAGTCACTATGAACCAACTACTTAGATGGTATTAGTGACCTGTAGAATTCGAGC
TCTAGAGCTGCAGGGCGGCCGCGATATCCCCTATAGTGAGTCGTATTACATGGTCATAGCTGTTTCCTGG
CAGCTCTGGCCCGTGTCTCAAAATCTCTGATGTTACATTGCACAAGATAAAAATATATCATCATGAACAA
TAAAACTGTCTGCTTACATAAACAGTAATACAAGGGGTGTTATGAGCCATATTCAACGGGAAACGTCGAG
GCCGCGATTAAATTCCAACATGGATGCTGATTTATATGGGTATAAATGGGCTCGCGATAATGTCGGGCAA
TCAGGTGCGACAATCTATCGCTTGTATGGGAAGCCCGATGCGCCAGAGTTGTTTCTGAAACATGGCAAAG
GTAGCGTTGCCAATGATGTTACAGATGAGATGGTCAGACTAAACTGGCTGACGGAATTTATGCCTCTTCC
GACCATCAAGCATTTTATCCGTACTCCTGATGATGCATGGTTACTCACCACTGCGATCCCCGGAAAAACA
GCATTCCAGGTATTAGAAGAATATCCTGATTCAGGTGAAAATATTGTTGATGCGCTGGCAGTGTTCCTGC
GCCGGTTGCATTCGATTCCTGTTTGTAATTGTCCTTTTAACAGCGATCGCGTATTTCGTCTCGCTCAGGC
GCAATCACGAATGAATAACGGTTTGGTTGATGCGAGTGATTTTGATGACGAGCGTAATGGCTGGCCTGTT
GAACAAGTCTGGAAAGAAATGCATAAACTTTTGCCATTCTCACCGGATTCAGTCGTCACTCATGGTGATT
TCTCACTTGATAACCTTATTTTTGACGAGGGGAAATTAATAGGTTGTATTGATGTTGGACGAGTCGGAAT
CGCAGACCGATACCAGGATCTTGCCATCCTATGGAACTGCCTCGGTGAGTTTTCTCCTTCATTACAGAAA
CGGCTTTTTCAAAAATATGGTATTGATAATCCTGATATGAATAAATTGCAGTTTCATTTGATGCTCGATG
AGTTTTTCTAATCAGAATTGGTTAATTGGTTGTAACACTGGCAGAGCATTACGCTGACTTGACGGGACGG
CGCAAGCTCATGACCAAAATCCCTTAACGTGAGTTACGCGTCGTTCCACTGAGCGTCAGACCCCGTAGAA
AAGATCAAAGGATCTTCTTGAGATCCTTTTTTTCTGCGCGTAATCTGCTGCTTGCAAACAAAAAAACCAC
CGCTACCAGCGGTGGTTTGTTTGCCGGATCAAGAGCTACCAACTCTTTTTCCGAAGGTAACTGGCTTCAG
CAGAGCGCAGATACCAAATACTGTTCTTCTAGTGTAGCCGTAGTTAGGCCACCACTTCAAGAACTCTGTA
GCACCGCCTACATACCTCGCTCTGCTAATCCTGTTACCAGTGGCTGCTGCCAGTGGCGATAAGTCGTGTC
TTACCGGGTTGGACTCAAGACGATAGTTACCGGATAAGGCGCAGCGGTCGGGCTGAACGGGGGGTTCGTG
CACACAGCCCAGCTTGGAGCGAACGACCTACACCGAACTGAGATACCTACAGCGTGAGCTATGAGAAAGC
GCCACGCTTCCCGAAGGGAGAAAGGCGGACAGGTATCCGGTAAGCGGCAGGGTCGGAACAGGAGAGCGCA
CGAGGGAGCTTCCAGGGGGAAACGCCTGGTATCTTTATAGTCCTGTCGGGTTTCGCCACCTCTGACTTGA
GCGTCGATTTTTGTGATGCTCGTCAGGGGGGCGGAGCCTATGGAAAAACGCCAGCAACGCGGCCTTTTTA
CGGTTCCTGGCCTTTTGCTGGCCTTTTGCTCACATGTTCTTTCCTGCGTTATCCCCTGATTCTGTGGATA
ACCGTATTACCGCCTTTGAGTGAGCTGATACCGCTCGCCGCAGCCGAACGACCGAGCGCAGCGAGTCAGT
GAGCGAGGAAGCGGAAGAGCGCCCAATACGCAA
